Addgene plasmid #121156: pRK5-HA-Ubiquitin-K27R-K29R
Purpose: Mammalian expression of HA tagged ubiquitin K27R and K29R
Depositing lab: Josef Kittler. Depositing organization: University College London. Publication: Lysine 27 ubiquitination of the mitochondrial transport protein Miro is dependent on serine 65 of the Parkin ubiquitin ligase. Birsa N, Norkett R, Wauer T, Mevissen TE, Wu HC, Foltynie T, Bhatia K, Hirst WD, Komander D, Plun-Favreau H, Kittler JT. J Biol Chem. 2014 May 23;289(21):14569-82. doi: 10.1074/jbc.M114.563031. Epub 2014 Mar 26. PubMed 24671417.
Backbone
  Vector backbone: pRK5-HA
  Backbone manufacturer: Ted Dawson, Addgene plasmid #17608
  Vector type: Mammalian Expression
Growth in bacteria
  Bacterial resistance: Ampicillin, 100 μg/mL
  Growth temperature: 37°C
  Growth strain: DH5alpha
  Copy number: High Copy
Gene/Insert
  Gene/Insert name: Ubiquitin C (alt name: Ub)
  Species: H. sapiens (human)
  Mutation: K27 and K29 mutated to Rs
  Entrez Gene: UBC (a.k.a. HMG20)
  Cloning method: Restriction Enzyme; 5′ cloning site unknown (unknown if destroyed); 3′ cloning site unknown (unknown if destroyed)
  Sequencing primers: 5′ unknown
Terms and licenses: Academic/Nonprofit Terms; Industry Terms: Not Available to Industry
How to cite: pRK5-HA-Ubiquitin-K27R-K29R was a gift from Josef Kittler (Addgene plasmid # 121156 ; http://n2t.net/addgene:121156 ; RRID:Addgene_121156)
