[The description below was written by a language model from this plasmid's Addgene catalogue record and pLannotate feature annotations shown in this document.]
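Description:
pRK5-HA-Ubiquitin-K27R-K29R is a mammalian expression plasmid of about 5 kb, built on the pRK5-HA backbone, that produces HA-tagged human ubiquitin (annotated as UBC) in which lysines 27 and 29 are both replaced by arginine. It is propagated in E. coli as a high-copy plasmid from a ColE1/pUC-type origin and selected with ampicillin through the β-lactamase gene. An f1 origin is also present. The short lacZα, lacI, rop and bom fragments and the lac promoter/operator elements in the feature table are backbone remnants rather than functional parts of the expression unit. No mammalian selection marker is annotated. An SV40 enhancer/early promoter region lies downstream of the cassette, but no selectable gene is linked to it, so the plasmid is suited to transient transfection.

Expression is driven by the human cytomegalovirus immediate-early enhancer and promoter, followed by a fragment of CMV intron A and an SP6 promoter. The ubiquitin coding sequence corresponds to a single ubiquitin unit and is terminated by an SV40 polyadenylation signal. The HA epitope is indicated by the plasmid name and stated purpose but is not annotated as a separate feature, so its exact position is not given in the record. A short fragment matching an IgH signal sequence is annotated upstream, and its significance is unclear. The cloning sites are recorded as unknown.

Arginine substitution preserves charge but removes the lysine acceptor, so this mutant cannot form K27- or K29-linked polyubiquitin chains. Comparing it with wild-type or other lysine mutants in cell-based ubiquitination assays helps assign chain linkage. The associated study examined K27-linked ubiquitination of the mitochondrial transport protein Miro by Parkin.
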