Features (pLannotate 1.2.2; 20 found; start..end, strand, type, name):
     46..425     +  enhancer       CMV enhancer: human cytomegalovirus immediate early enhancer
    426..629     +  promoter       CMV promoter: human cytomegalovirus (CMV) immediate early promoter
    765..808     +  intron         CMV intron (fragment): modified intron A from human cytomegalovirus
    860..878     +  promoter       SP6 promoter: promoter for bacteriophage SP6 RNA polymerase
    882..919     +  CDS            IgH signal sequence (fragment): signal sequence from the mouse immunoglobulin heavy chain variable region
   1064..1291    +  CDS            ubiquitin: human ubiquitin C; Homo sapiens UBC
   1341..1475    +  polyA_signal   SV40 poly(A) signal: SV40 polyadenylation signal
   1544..1901    +  promoter       SV40 promoter: SV40 enhancer and early promoter
   1920..2074    +  CDS            lacZα (fragment): LacZα fragment of β-galactosidase; lacZ fragment
   2080..2131    -  misc_feature   bom (fragment): basis of mobility region from pBR322
   2150..2605    +  rep_origin     f1 ori (sequence partly withheld): f1 bacteriophage origin of replication; arrow indicates direction of (+) strand synthesis
   2606..2655    -  misc_feature   bom (fragment): basis of mobility region from pBR322
   2757..2792    -  CDS            rop (fragment): Rop protein, which maintains plasmids at low copy number; rop
   2887..2991    +  promoter       AmpR promoter: bla
   2992..3852    +  CDS            AmpR: β-lactamase; bla; confers resistance to ampicillin, carbenicillin, and related antibiotics
   4023..4611    +  rep_origin     ori: high-copy-number ColE1/pMB1/pBR322/pUC origin of replication
   4794..4886    +  CDS            lacI (fragment): lac repressor; lacI; The lac repressor binds to the lac operator to inhibit transcription in E. coli. This inhibition can be relieved by adding lactose or isopropyl-β-D-thiogalactopyranoside (IPTG).
   4899..4920    +  protein_bind   CAP binding site: CAP binding activates transcription in the presence of cAMP. E. coli catabolite activator protein
   4935..4965    +  promoter       lac promoter: promoter for the E. coli lac operon
   4973..4989    +  protein_bind   lac operator: The lac repressor binds to the lac operator to inhibit transcription in E. coli. This inhibition can be relieved by adding lactose or isopropyl-β-D-thiogalactopyranoside (IPTG). lac repressor encoded by lacI
>Addgene plasmid #121156 | pRK5-HA-Ubiquitin-K27R-K29R | addgene full sequence | sequence record 235956 | Addgene NGS Result
CAGGAAACAGCTATGACATGATTACGAATTAATTCGAGCTCGCCCGACATTGATTATTGACTAGTTATTA
ATAGTAATCAATTACGGGGTCATTAGTTCATAGCCCATATATGGAGTTCCGCGTTACATAACTTACGGTA
AATGGCCCGCCTGGCTGACCGCCCAACGACCCCCGCCCATTGACGTCAATAATGACGTATGTTCCCATAG
TAACGCCAATAGGGACTTTCCATTGACGTCAATGGGTGGAGTATTTACGGTAAACTGCCCACTTGGCAGT
ACATCAAGTGTATCATATGCCAAGTACGCCCCCTATTGACGTCAATGACGGTAAATGGCCCGCCTGGCAT
TATGCCCAGTACATGACCTTATGGGACTTTCCTACTTGGCAGTACATCTACGTATTAGTCATCGCTATTA
CCATGGTGATGCGGTTTTGGCAGTACATCAATGGGCGTGGATAGCGGTTTGACTCACGGGGATTTCCAAG
TCTCCACCCCATTGACGTCAATGGGAGTTTGTTTTGGCACCAAAATCAACGGGACTTTCCAAAATGTCGT
AACAACTCCGCCCCATTGACGCAAATGGGCGGTAGGCGTGTACGGTGGGAGGTCTATATAAGCAGAGCTC
GTTTAGTGAACCGTCAGATCGCCTGGAGACGCCATCCACGCTGTTTTGACCTCCATAGAAGACACCGGGA
CCGATCCAGCCTCCGCGGCCGGGAACGGTGCATTGGAACGCGGATTCCCCGTGCCAAGAGTGACGTAAGT
ACCGCCTATAGAGTCTATAGGCCCACCCCCTTGGCTTCGTTAGAACGCGGCTACAATTAATACATAACCT
TATGTATCATACACATACGATTTAGGTGACACTATAGAATAACATCCACTTTGCCTTTCTCTCCACAGGT
GTCCACTCCCAGGTCCAACTGCACCTCGGTTCTATCGATTGAATTCCCGAACCGACAGTCGGTCTCTTCA
CCAAGGCCATTCGCGCCACCATGGGCTACCCCTATGATGTGCCTGACTACGCAGATCTCAATGGTGGTGG
TGGTGGGTCGACCATGCAGATCTTCGTGAAGACCCTGACTGGTAAGACCATCACTCTCGAAGTGGAGCCG
AGTGACACCATTGAGAATGTCAGGGCAAGGATCCAAGACAAGGAAGGCATCCCTCCTGACCAGCAGAGGT
TGATCTTTGCTGGGAAACAGCTGGAAGATGGACGCACCCTGTCTGACTACAACATCCAGAAAGAGTCCAC
CCTGCACCTGGTCCTCCGTCTCAGAGGTGGTTGAGCGGCCGCTAAGTAAGTAAGGATCCCCAGCTTGGCC
GCCATGGCCCAACTTGTTTATTGCAGCTTATAATGGTTACAAATAAAGCAATAGCATCACAAATTTCACA
AATAAAGCATTTTTTTCACTGCATTCTAGTTGTGGTTTGTCCAAACTCATCAATGTATCTTATCATGTCT
GGATCGGGAATTAATTCGGCGCAGCACCATGGCCTGAAATAACCTCTGAAAGAGGAACTTGGTTAGGTAC
CTTCTGAGGCGGAAAGAACCAGCTGTGGAATGTGTGTCAGTTAGGGTGTGGAAAGTCCCCAGGCTCCCCA
GCAGGCAGAAGTATGCAAAGCATGCATCTCAATTAGTCAGCAACCAGGTGTGGAAAGTCCCCAGGCTCCC
CAGCAGGCAGAAGTATGCAAAGCATGCATCTCAATTAGTCAGCAACCATAGTCCCGCCCCTAACTCCGCC
CATCCCGCCCCTAACTCCGCCCAGTTCCGCCCATTCTCCGCCCCATGGCTGACTAATTTTTTTTATTTAT
GCAGAGGCCGAGGCCGCCTCGGCCTCTGAGCTATTCCAGAAGTAGTGAGGAGGCTTTTTTGGAGGCCTAG
GCTTTTGCAAAAAGCTGTTAACAGCTTGGCACTGGCCGTCGTTTTACAACGTCGTGACTGGGAAAACCCT
GGCGTTACCCAACTTAATCGCCTTGCAGCACATCCCCCTTTCGCCAGCTGGCGTAATAGCGAAGAGGCCC
GCACCGATCGCCCTTCCCAACAGTTGCGCAGCCTGAATGGCGAATGGCGCCTGATGCGGTATTTTCTCCT
TACGCATCTGTGCGGTATTTCACACCGCATA
[142 nt withheld, positions 2132-2273]
C
[141 nt withheld, positions 2275-2415]
CCTTTGACGTTGGAGTCCACGTTCTTT
[37 nt withheld, positions 2443-2479]
ACCCTATCTCGGGCTATTCTTTTAATTTATAAGGGATTTTGCCGATTTCGGCCTATTGGTTAAAAAATGA
GCTGATTTAACAAAAATTTAACGCGAATTTTAACAAAATATTAACGTTTACAATTTTATGGTGCACTCTC
AGTACAATCTGCTCTGATGCCGCATAGTTAAGCCAGCCCCGACACCCGCCAACACCCGCTGACGCGCCCT
GACGGGCTTGTCTGCTCCCGGCATCCGCTTACAGACAAGCTGTGACCGTCTCCGGGAGCTGCATGTGTCA
GAGGTTTTCACCGTCATCACCGAAACGCGCGAGACGAAAGGGCCTCGTGATACGCCTATTTTTATAGGTT
AATGTCATGATAATAATGGTTTCTTAGACGTCAGGTGGCACTTTTCGGGGAAATGTGCGCGGAACCCCTA
TTTGTTTATTTTTCTAAATACATTCAAATATGTATCCGCTCATGAGACAATAACCCTGATAAATGCTTCA
ATAATATTGAAAAAGGAAGAGTATGAGTATTCAACATTTCCGTGTCGCCCTTATTCCCTTTTTTGCGGCA
TTTTGCCTTCCTGTTTTTGCTCACCCAGAAACGCTGGTGAAAGTAAAAGATGCTGAAGATCAGTTGGGTG
CACGAGTGGGTTACATCGAACTGGATCTCAACAGCGGTAAGATCCTTGAGAGTTTTCGCCCCGAAGAACG
TTTTCCAATGATGAGCACTTTTAAAGTTCTGCTATGTGGCGCGGTATTATCCCGTATTGACGCCGGGCAA
GAGCAACTCGGTCGCCGCATACACTATTCTCAGAATGACTTGGTTGAGTACTCACCAGTCACAGAAAAGC
ATCTTACGGATGGCATGACAGTAAGAGAATTATGCAGTGCTGCCATAACCATGAGTGATAACACTGCGGC
CAACTTACTTCTGACAACGATCGGAGGACCGAAGGAGCTAACCGCTTTTTTGCACAACATGGGGGATCAT
GTAACTCGCCTTGATCGTTGGGAACCGGAGCTGAATGAAGCCATACCAAACGACGAGCGTGACACCACGA
TGCCTGTAGCAATGGCAACAACGTTGCGCAAACTATTAACTGGCGAACTACTTACTCTAGCTTCCCGGCA
ACAATTAATAGACTGGATGGAGGCGGATAAAGTTGCAGGACCACTTCTGCGCTCGGCCCTTCCGGCTGGC
TGGTTTATTGCTGATAAATCTGGAGCCGGTGAGCGTGGGTCTCGCGGTATCATTGCAGCACTGGGGCCAG
ATGGTAAGCCCTCCCGTATCGTAGTTATCTACACGACGGGGAGTCAGGCAACTATGGATGAACGAAATAG
ACAGATCGCTGAGATAGGTGCCTCACTGATTAAGCATTGGTAACTGTCAGACCAAGTTTACTCATATATA
CTTTAGATTGATTTAAAACTTCATTTTTAATTTAAAAGGATCTAGGTGAAGATCCTTTTTGATAATCTCA
TGACCAAAATCCCTTAACGTGAGTTTTCGTTCCACTGAGCGTCAGACCCCGTAGAAAAGATCAAAGGATC
TTCTTGAGATCCTTTTTTTCTGCGCGTAATCTGCTGCTTGCAAACAAAAAAACCACCGCTACCAGCGGTG
GTTTGTTTGCCGGATCAAGAGCTACCAACTCTTTTTCCGAAGGTAACTGGCTTCAGCAGAGCGCAGATAC
CAAATACTGTTCTTCTAGTGTAGCCGTAGTTAGGCCACCACTTCAAGAACTCTGTAGCACCGCCTACATA
CCTCGCTCTGCTAATCCTGTTACCAGTGGCTGCTGCCAGTGGCGATAAGTCGTGTCTTACCGGGTTGGAC
TCAAGACGATAGTTACCGGATAAGGCGCAGCGGTCGGGCTGAACGGGGGGTTCGTGCACACAGCCCAGCT
TGGAGCGAACGACCTACACCGAACTGAGATACCTACAGCGTGAGCTATGAGAAAGCGCCACGCTTCCCGA
AGGGAGAAAGGCGGACAGGTATCCGGTAAGCGGCAGGGTCGGAACAGGAGAGCGCACGAGGGAGCTTCCA
GGGGGAAACGCCTGGTATCTTTATAGTCCTGTCGGGTTTCGCCACCTCTGACTTGAGCGTCGATTTTTGT
GATGCTCGTCAGGGGGGCGGAGCCTATGGAAAAACGCCAGCAACGCGGCCTTTTTACGGTTCCTGGCCTT
TTGCTGGCCTTTTGCTCACATGTTCTTTCCTGCGTTATCCCCTGATTCTGTGGATAACCGTATTACCGCC
TTTGAGTGAGCTGATACCGCTCGCCGCAGCCGAACGACCGAGCGCAGCGAGTCAGTGAGCGAGGAAGCGG
AAGAGCGCCCAATACGCAAACCGCCTCTCCCCGCGCGTTGGCCGATTCATTAATGCAGCTGGCACGACAG
GTTTCCCGACTGGAAAGCGGGCAGTGAGCGCAACGCAATTAATGTGAGTTAGCTCACTCATTAGGCACCC
CAGGCTTTACACTTTATGCTTCCGGCTCGTATGTTGTGTGGAATTGTGAGCGGATAACAATTTCACA
